Addgene plasmid #226972: pET28a-OuIAD(H514E)
Purpose: Expressing Olsenella uli indoleacetate decarboxylase (IAD) H514E variant in E. coli
Depositing lab: Emily Balskus. Depositing organization: Harvard University. Publication: Mechanistic Studies of a Skatole-Forming Glycyl Radical Enzyme Suggest Reaction Initiation via Hydrogen Atom Transfer. Fu B, Nazemi A, Levin BJ, Yang Z, Kulik HJ, Balskus EP. J Am Chem Soc. 2022 Jun 29;144(25):11110-11119. doi: 10.1021/jacs.1c13580. Epub 2022 Jun 15. PubMed 35704859.
Backbone
  Vector backbone: pET28a
  Vector type: Bacterial Expression
Growth in bacteria
  Bacterial resistance: Kanamycin, 50 μg/mL
  Growth temperature: 37°C
  Growth strain: DH5alpha
  Copy number: High Copy
Gene/Insert
  Gene/Insert name: OuIAD(H514E)
  Species: Olsenella uli DSM 7084
  Mutation: H514E
  Tag / fusion protein: His6 (on backbone) (N terminal on insert)
  Cloning method: Gibson Cloning
Terms and licenses: Academic/Nonprofit Terms; Industry Terms: Not Available to Industry
How to cite: pET28a-OuIAD(H514E) was a gift from Emily Balskus (Addgene plasmid # 226972 ; http://n2t.net/addgene:226972 ; RRID:Addgene_226972)
