[The description below was written by a language model from this plasmid's Addgene catalogue record and pLannotate feature annotations shown in this document.]
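Description:
pET28a-OuIAD(H514E) is a bacterial expression plasmid built on the pET28a backbone for producing a point variant of indoleacetate decarboxylase (IAD) from Olsenella uli DSM 7084 in E. coli. The plasmid replicates from a ColE1/pMB1-type origin and retains the bom and rop elements of pBR322-derived vectors, although the catalogue lists it as high copy. Selection is by kanamycin through an aminoglycoside phosphotransferase gene. An f1 origin is also present, and short annotated fragments of a tetracycline resistance gene are backbone remnants rather than functional markers.

The insert was introduced by Gibson assembly and sits in the standard pET expression cassette: a T7 promoter followed by a lac operator, the strong T7 gene 10 ribosome binding site, and a downstream T7 terminator. The plasmid also carries lacI under its own promoter. Transcription therefore depends on a host supplying T7 RNA polymerase, is held off by the lac repressor, and is induced with IPTG. The IAD coding sequence itself is not annotated in the feature table, but it corresponds to the large unannotated span between the thrombin site and the downstream vector sequence. According to the record, the protein carries a backbone-encoded N-terminal His6 tag, followed by a thrombin cleavage site that allows tag removal after affinity purification. A His-tag sequence is also detected downstream of the insert, as in the parent vector, but the record does not say whether it is translated.

IAD is a glycyl radical enzyme that forms skatole from indoleacetate. The H514E substitution replaces a histidine with glutamate, and the construct is intended for expression and purification of this variant, consistent with mechanistic studies of the enzyme alongside the wild type.
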