Features (pLannotate 1.2.2; 20 found; start..end, strand, type, name):
    224..812     +  rep_origin     ori: high-copy-number ColE1/pMB1/pBR322/pUC origin of replication
    998..1137    -  misc_feature   bom: basis of mobility region from pBR322
   1239..1430    -  CDS            rop: Rop protein, which maintains plasmids at low copy number; rop
   1447..1827    +  CDS            YPB1_ECOLX: Protein predicted: Swiss-Prot protein existence level 4. From Escherichia coli.
   1899..2190    -  CDS            TcR (fragment): tetracycline efflux protein; tet; confers resistance to tetracycline
   2205..2226    -  protein_bind   CAP binding site: CAP binding activates transcription in the presence of cAMP. E. coli catabolite activator protein
   2239..3321    -  CDS            lacI: lac repressor; lacI; The lac repressor binds to the lac operator to inhibit transcription in E. coli. This inhibition can be relieved by adding lactose or isopropyl-β-D-thiogalactopyranoside (IPTG).
   3322..3399    -  promoter       lacI promoter: lacI
   3407..3686    -  CDS            TcR (fragment): tetracycline efflux protein; tet; confers resistance to tetracycline
   3708..3726    +  promoter       T7 promoter: promoter for bacteriophage T7 RNA polymerase
   3727..3751    +  protein_bind   lac operator: The lac repressor binds to the lac operator to inhibit transcription in E. coli. This inhibition can be relieved by adding lactose or isopropyl-β-D-thiogalactopyranoside (IPTG). lac repressor encoded by lacI
   3766..3788    +  RBS            RBS: efficient ribosome binding site from bacteriophage T7 gene 10 (Olins and Rangwala, 1989)
   3807..3823    +  CDS            capTEV™ (fragment): composite tag for in vivo biotinylation, TEV protease cleavage, and 6xHis tagging
   3834..3851    +  CDS            thrombin site: thrombin recognition and cleavage site
   6498..6515    +  CDS            9xHis (fragment): 9xHis affinity tag
   6525..6574    +  CDS            SET1 (fragment): solubility-enhancement tag derived from T7 phage gene 10B
   6582..6629    +  terminator     T7 terminator: transcription terminator for bacteriophage T7 RNA polymerase
   6666..7094    +  rep_origin     f1 ori (sequence partly withheld): f1 bacteriophage origin of replication; arrow indicates direction of (+) strand synthesis
   7147..7204    +  promoter       AmpR promoter (fragment): bla
   7213..102     -  CDS            KanR (across the origin): aminoglycoside phosphotransferase; aph(3')-Ia; confers resistance to kanamycin in bacteria or G418 (Geneticin®) in eukaryotes
>Addgene plasmid #226972 | pET28a-OuIAD(H514E) | addgene full sequence | sequence record 451209 | Addgene NGS Result
CCCGACATTATCGCGAGCCCATTTATACCCATATAAATCAGCATCCATGTTGGAATTTAATCGCGGCCTA
GAGCAAGACGTTTCCCGTTGAATATGGCTCATAACACCCCTTGTATTACTGTTTATGTAAGCAGACAGTT
TTATTGTTCATGACCAAAATCCCTTAACGTGAGTTTTCGTTCCACTGAGCGTCAGACCCCGTAGAAAAGA
TCAAAGGATCTTCTTGAGATCCTTTTTTTCTGCGCGTAATCTGCTGCTTGCAAACAAAAAAACCACCGCT
ACCAGCGGTGGTTTGTTTGCCGGATCAAGAGCTACCAACTCTTTTTCCGAAGGTAACTGGCTTCAGCAGA
GCGCAGATACCAAATACTGTCCTTCTAGTGTAGCCGTAGTTAGGCCACCACTTCAAGAACTCTGTAGCAC
CGCCTACATACCTCGCTCTGCTAATCCTGTTACCAGTGGCTGCTGCCAGTGGCGATAAGTCGTGTCTTAC
CGGGTTGGACTCAAGACGATAGTTACCGGATAAGGCGCAGCGGTCGGGCTGAACGGGGGGTTCGTGCACA
CAGCCCAGCTTGGAGCGAACGACCTACACCGAACTGAGATACCTACAGCGTGAGCTATGAGAAAGCGCCA
CGCTTCCCGAAGGGAGAAAGGCGGACAGGTATCCGGTAAGCGGCAGGGTCGGAACAGGAGAGCGCACGAG
GGAGCTTCCAGGGGGAAACGCCTGGTATCTTTATAGTCCTGTCGGGTTTCGCCACCTCTGACTTGAGCGT
CGATTTTTGTGATGCTCGTCAGGGGGGCGGAGCCTATGGAAAAACGCCAGCAACGCGGCCTTTTTACGGT
TCCTGGCCTTTTGCTGGCCTTTTGCTCACATGTTCTTTCCTGCGTTATCCCCTGATTCTGTGGATAACCG
TATTACCGCCTTTGAGTGAGCTGATACCGCTCGCCGCAGCCGAACGACCGAGCGCAGCGAGTCAGTGAGC
GAGGAAGCGGAAGAGCGCCTGATGCGGTATTTTCTCCTTACGCATCTGTGCGGTATTTCACACCGCAATG
GTGCACTCTCAGTACAATCTGCTCTGATGCCGCATAGTTAAGCCAGTATACACTCCGCTATCGCTACGTG
ACTGGGTCATGGCTGCGCCCCGACACCCGCCAACACCCGCTGACGCGCCCTGACGGGCTTGTCTGCTCCC
GGCATCCGCTTACAGACAAGCTGTGACCGTCTCCGGGAGCTGCATGTGTCAGAGGTTTTCACCGTCATCA
CCGAAACGCGCGAGGCAGCTGCGGTAAAGCTCATCAGCGTGGTCGTGAAGCGATTCACAGATGTCTGCCT
GTTCATCCGCGTCCAGCTCGTTGAGTTTCTCCAGAAGCGTTAATGTCTGGCTTCTGATAAAGCGGGCCAT
GTTAAGGGCGGTTTTTTCCTGTTTGGTCACTGATGCCTCCGTGTAAGGGGGATTTCTGTTCATGGGGGTA
ATGATACCGATGAAACGAGAGAGGATGCTCACGATACGGGTTACTGATGATGAACATGCCCGGTTACTGG
AACGTTGTGAGGGTAAACAACTGGCGGTATGGATGCGGCGGGACCAGAGAAAAATCACTCAGGGTCAATG
CCAGCGCTTCGTTAATACAGATGTAGGTGTTCCACAGGGTAGCCAGCAGCATCCTGCGATGCAGATCCGG
AACATAATGGTGCAGGGCGCTGACTTCCGCGTTTCCAGACTTTACGAAACACGGAAACCGAAGACCATTC
ATGTTGTTGCTCAGGTCGCAGACGTTTTGCAGCAGCAGTCGCTTCACGTTCGCTCGCGTATCGGTGATTC
ATTCTGCTAACCAGTAAGGCAACCCCGCCAGCCTAGCCGGGTCCTCAACGACAGGAGCACGATCATGCGC
ACCCGTGGGGCCGCCATGCCGGCGATAATGGCCTGCTTCTCGCCGAAACGTTTGGTGGCGGGACCAGTGA
CGAAGGCTTGAGCGAGGGCGTGCAAGATTCCGAATACCGCAAGCGACAGGCCGATCATCGTCGCGCTCCA
GCGAAAGCGGTCCTCGCCGAAAATGACCCAGAGCGCTGCCGGCACCTGTCCTACGAGTTGCATGATAAAG
AAGACAGTCATAAGTGCGGCGACGATAGTCATGCCCCGCGCCCACCGGAAGGAGCTGACTGGGTTGAAGG
CTCTCAAGGGCATCGGTCGAGATCCCGGTGCCTAATGAGTGAGCTAACTTACATTAATTGCGTTGCGCTC
ACTGCCCGCTTTCCAGTCGGGAAACCTGTCGTGCCAGCTGCATTAATGAATCGGCCAACGCGCGGGGAGA
GGCGGTTTGCGTATTGGGCGCCAGGGTGGTTTTTCTTTTCACCAGTGAGACGGGCAACAGCTGATTGCCC
TTCACCGCCTGGCCCTGAGAGAGTTGCAGCAAGCGGTCCACGCTGGTTTGCCCCAGCAGGCGAAAATCCT
GTTTGATGGTGGTTAACGGCGGGATATAACATGAGCTGTCTTCGGTATCGTCGTATCCCACTACCGAGAT
ATCCGCACCAACGCGCAGCCCGGACTCGGTAATGGCGCGCATTGCGCCCAGCGCCATCTGATCGTTGGCA
ACCAGCATCGCAGTGGGAACGATGCCCTCATTCAGCATTTGCATGGTTTGTTGAAAACCGGACATGGCAC
TCCAGTCGCCTTCCCGTTCCGCTATCGGCTGAATTTGATTGCGAGTGAGATATTTATGCCAGCCAGCCAG
ACGCAGACGCGCCGAGACAGAACTTAATGGGCCCGCTAACAGCGCGATTTGCTGGTGACCCAATGCGACC
AGATGCTCCACGCCCAGTCGCGTACCGTCTTCATGGGAGAAAATAATACTGTTGATGGGTGTCTGGTCAG
AGACATCAAGAAATAACGCCGGAACATTAGTGCAGGCAGCTTCCACAGCAATGGCATCCTGGTCATCCAG
CGGATAGTTAATGATCAGCCCACTGACGCGTTGCGCGAGAAGATTGTGCACCGCCGCTTTACAGGCTTCG
ACGCCGCTTCGTTCTACCATCGACACCACCACGCTGGCACCCAGTTGATCGGCGCGAGATTTAATCGCCG
CGACAATTTGCGACGGCGCGTGCAGGGCCAGACTGGAGGTGGCAACGCCAATCAGCAACGACTGTTTGCC
CGCCAGTTGTTGTGCCACGCGGTTGGGAATGTAATTCAGCTCCGCCATCGCCGCTTCCACTTTTTCCCGC
GTTTTCGCAGAAACGTGGCTGGCCTGGTTCACCACGCGGGAAACGGTCTGATAAGAGACACCGGCATACT
CTGCGACATCGTATAACGTTACTGGTTTCACATTCACCACCCTGAATTGACTCTCTTCCGGGCGCTATCA
TGCCATACCGCGAAAGGTTTTGCGCCATTCGATGGTGTCCGGGATCTCGACGCTCTCCCTTATGCGACTC
CTGCATTAGGAAGCAGCCCAGTAGTAGGTTGAGGCCGTTGAGCACCGCCGCCGCAAGGAATGGTGCATGC
AAGGAGATGGCGCCCAACAGTCCCCCGGCCACGGGGCCTGCCACCATACCCACGCCGAAACAAGCGCTCA
TGAGCCCGAAGTGGCGAGCCCGATCTTCCCCATCGGTGATGTCGGCGATATAGGCGCCAGCAACCGCACC
TGTGGCGCCGGTGATGCCGGCCACGATGCGTCCGGCGTAGAGGATCGAGATCTCGATCCCGCGAAATTAA
TACGACTCACTATAGGGGAATTGTGAGCGGATAACAATTCCCCTCTAGAAATAATTTTGTTTAACTTTAA
GAAGGAGATATACCATGGGCAGCAGCCATCATCATCATCATCACAGCAGCGGCCTGGTGCCGCGCGGCAG
CCATATGGAGGAGTCTCTGGTTCTCGAGATGCTGCAGACCGGTAAGACGGCCACGTGGCCGGCAAAGAAT
CAGCTGCAGGAAAGCGGCGAGGTCGTCGACAAGGAGGTCAAGGGCACTCCTTCGACCGACCGCACCAGGC
GCATGAAGGAACGCTTCATGAATGCCAAGTGCAAGATGGACATGGAGGCGCCCATCGCATATACCAAGGC
ATGGCGCGAGCATGAAGGCAAGCCGCTTTATGTCCGCAGGGGGCTTGCCTATAAGTATATGCTCGAGCAC
CTCACGCCGGCTATCCGTGAGGACGAGCTCATCACCATGTCCAAGACGCGCTATGACCGTGGTGCCACCC
AGGTCCCCCAATTCGCCACTGACTTCATGATCTCCTTCCTCACCCAGGCCGAAGACCAGAAGGAAGAGGC
AAAGCTGTATTCCGTCGAGGGCAAGGATGAGGCCCATACGGTCGAAGAGGAAGGGTGGACCAAGGTCGGC
CAGCTGTTCTCCATCCGCGAGGAGGAGGTCAAGCCGATGCTTGAGGTCCTCGAGTATTGGAAGACGCGCT
GCGTTGAGAACGTGTCCGACGATTGGATGAAGACCTCCTTCCCCTACTACCAGGACTACGTCAACGCAAA
GAAGGTCGGCCTCTTCCCGGGGTCGGGCCTGCATGCCGGCTGTGACGGCCGCTGGATTCCCGCCTATGAC
GTTGCCCTCGGGGGCCTCAACAGGGTAATCGAGGAGTGCCGCGAGAAGATCGAGAAGACCGTGGTGACCA
CCAAGGAGGTCGCCGACAAGGTCTTCTTCTGGCAAGGCTGCATCTATGCCTGCGAGGGCGCGATCGCCTG
GGCCCACAACTATGCGGTCGAGGCCCGGCGCCTTGCCGAGACTGCGGTCGAGCCACGCAAGACCGAGCTT
CTCGAGATGGCAGAACGCCTCGATCGCGTCCCTGCCGAAGCACCCCGCAACTTCATGGAAGCCGTCCAGG
CCCTTTGGACCACCCAGATCCTCGTCATCTCCGACTCCCTTGCCCTCGGCGTCTCCCCGGGCCGTTGGGG
CAAGTTCCTTGAGCCTTATTACGAGAAGGATCTTGCCGAGGGGCGCATCACCAAGGGACAGGCCCTTGAG
GTCATGGAGCTGCTCCGTATCAAATTCTCGACTGAGGAGTACATCACCCCGTCCCTCTGGGCGGCCATGG
CCTCCTCGAACTCGTTCATGAACCTTGCCGTTGGCGGCCTCGATCCCAAGACGGGCAAGTGCACCGACAA
CGAGATCGAGGACCTCATCCTCGAGGCCGGCATCAACATGCCCACCCCGCAACCGACCCTCTCGATCCTT
CTCTCCGACAAGACGACAGACCATCTCGCCATCAAGGCCGCCGAGTGCACCAAGGCCGGCAACGGGTATC
CCGCGTGGTTTAACTATGACATGATGGTCCAACACAACCTCGCTATGTATCGCGACGAGGGCATCACCCT
TGAGGACGCCCGCAACTGTGCGCTCTCCGGCTGCGTCGAGAACGGCCTCGCCGGTACCGGTCACCCCATC
GCCGAACCGGCCTTCTACAACGAGGGCAAGACCATCGAGCTTGCCTGCAACGAAGGCGTCGACCCCCGCA
CGGGCATCAAGGTCATGGATGGCATCGTCCCCATCAAGACGTACGAGGACCTTTGGGACAACTTCATCAA
GATCCGCGAGCACTTCATGCATGTCTACATGCAGTACTGGAATGAGGTCGTCGCCTGCCAGCGCGACATC
CACCCCAAGATCATGGGCTCCGTCCTCATGCATGACTGCATCGAGTCCGGCCGCCCGGTTGACAATCTCG
GCTGCCGCTACAACGGTTCCGTCACGCTGCTCGACTCCGGTACAGTTAACGTGGTCAACGGTCTCGCGGC
CATCAAGAAGCTCGTCTTCGAGGACCACAAGTACACTTGGGATGAGTTCAAGGAGGCCATGGACAATAAC
TTCGGTTTCGTGCTTGGTGCCGAGAAGGGCAACTTCTCCATGCTCAACCAGGAGATCGACCCTGAAAAGC
ACATGAAGTACGCCCATATCCACCGAGATGTCCTCAACGCACCCAAGTTTGGCAACGACGATGACTTCGT
TGACGACATCTTTGTCGACCTCTGGCATGACTACGACCGCGTTACCGCGTCCGAAACCACCTACAACGGC
TACCGCTGGATCACCGCCGCGCTTTCCATATCCGCCCATGGCCCGCATGGTCGTGTGACCGGCGCTACCC
CTGACGGTCGTCTCTCCGGAGTGACGCTGTGCGACGGCATCCTGTCCGCCTCGCCTGGCACCGACGTGAA
CGGTCCGATCGCCCTCATCCGCTCCGGCGTGAAGCTGGATCCGACCGAGTTCGCCTCGGTGCAGCTCAAT
ATGAAGTTCCATCCGACTGCCATCCGCGGTGACGAGGGCTCGAGGAACTTCGTGGACTTCATCCACAGCT
ACTTCCAGATGGGCGGCTATCACGTCCAGTTCAACATCGTGGATTCGAAGATGCTGCGAGACGCCCAGGA
TCATCCGCAGAACTATCGCGACCTGATGGTCCGTGTCGCCGGCTTCTCAGCCTACTGGAACGAGCTCGGC
AAACCCATCCAGGACGAGGTCATTGCTCGTACCGAGTACGACGCTCTCTGACTCGAGCACCACCACCACC
ACCACTGAGATCCGGCTGCTAACAAAGCCCGAAAGGAAGCTGAGTTGGCTGCTGCCACCGCTGAGCAATA
ACTAGCATAACCCCTTGGGGCCTCTAAACGGGTCTTGAGGGGTTTTTTGCTGAAAGGAGGAACTATATCC
GGATTGGCGAATGGG
[124 nt withheld, positions 6666-6789]
C
[91 nt withheld, positions 6791-6881]
A
[49 nt withheld, positions 6883-6931]
CCTTTGACGTTGGAGTCCACGTTCTTT
[37 nt withheld, positions 6959-6995]
ACCCTATCTCGGTCTATTCTTTTGATTTATAAGGGATTTTGCCGATTTCGGCCTATTGGTTAAAAAATGA
GCTGATTTAACAAAAATTTAACGCGAATTTTAACAAAATATTAACGCTTACAATTTAGGTGGCACTTTTC
GGGGAAATGTGCGCGGAACCCCTATTTGTTTATTTTTCTAAATACATTCAAATATGTATCCGCTCATGAA
TTAATTCTTAGAAAAACTCATCGAGCATCAAATGAAACTGCAATTTATTCATATCAGGATTATCAATACC
ATATTTTTGAAAAAGCCGTTTCTGTAATGAAGGAGAAAACTCACCGAGGCAGTTCCATAGGATGGCAAGA
TCCTGGTATCGGTCTGCGATTCCGACTCGTCCAACATCAATACAACCTATTAATTTCCCCTCGTCAAAAA
TAAGGTTATCAAGTGAGAAATCACCATGAGTGACGACTGAATCCGGTGAGAATGGCAAAAGTTTATGCAT
TTCTTTCCAGACTTGTTCAACAGGCCAGCCATTACGCTCGTCATCAAAATCACTCGCATCAACCAAACCG
TTATTCATTCGTGATTGCGCCTGAGCGAGACGAAATACGCGATCGCTGTTAAAAGGACAATTACAAACAG
GAATCGAATGCAACCGGCGCAGGAACACTGCCAGCGCATCAACAATATTTTCACCTGAATCAGGATATTC
TTCTAATACCTGGAATGCTGTTTTCCCGGGGATCGCAGTGGTGAGTAACCATGCATCATCAGGAGTACGG
ATAAAATGCTTGATGGTCGGAAGAGGCATAAATTCCGTCAGCCAGTTTAGTCTGACCATCTCATCTGTAA
CATCATTGGCAACGCTACCTTTGCCATGTTTCAGAAACAACTCTGGCGCATCGGGCTTCCCATACAATCG
ATAGATTGTCGCACCTGATTG
